>Addgene plasmid #58688 | mV-AtPH1-LOV2_229 | depositor full sequence | sequence record 90693 | mV-AtPH1-LOV2_229
GACGGATCGGGAGATCTCCCGATCCCCTATGGTGCACTCTCAGTACAATCTGCTCTGATGCCGCATAGTT
AAGCCAGTATCTGCTCCCTGCTTGTGTGTTGGAGGTCGCTGAGTAGTGCGCGAGCAAAATTTAAGCTACA
ACAAGGCAAGGCTTGACCGACAATTGCATGAAGAATCTGCTTAGGGTTAGGCGTTTTGCGCTGCTTCGCG
ATGTACGGGCCAGATATACGCGTTGACATTGATTATTGACTAGTTATTAATAGTAATCAATTACGGGGTC
ATTAGTTCATAGCCCATATATGGAGTTCCGCGTTACATAACTTACGGTAAATGGCCCGCCTGGCTGACCG
CCCAACGACCCCCGCCCATTGACGTCAATAATGACGTATGTTCCCATAGTAACGCCAATAGGGACTTTCC
ATTGACGTCAATGGGTGGAGTATTTACGGTAAACTGCCCACTTGGCAGTACATCAAGTGTATCATATGCC
AAGTACGCCCCCTATTGACGTCAATGACGGTAAATGGCCCGCCTGGCATTATGCCCAGTACATGACCTTA
TGGGACTTTCCTACTTGGCAGTACATCTACGTATTAGTCATCGCTATTACCATGGTGATGCGGTTTTGGC
AGTACATCAATGGGCGTGGATAGCGGTTTGACTCACGGGGATTTCCAAGTCTCCACCCCATTGACGTCAA
TGGGAGTTTGTTTTGGCACCAAAATCAACGGGACTTTCCAAAATGTCGTAACAACTCCGCCCCATTGACG
CAAATGGGCGGTAGGCGTGTACGGTGGGAGGTCTATATAAGCAGAGCTCTCTGGCTAACTAGAGAACCCA
CTGCTTACTGGCTTATCGAAATTAATACGACTCACTATAGGGAGACCCAAGCTGGCTAGCGGCGCCGGTA
CCGGTAGCATGGTGAGCAAGGGCGAGGAGCTGTTCACCGGGGTGGTGCCCATCCTGGTCGAGCTGGACGG
CGACGTAAACGGCCACAAGTTCAGCGTGTCCGGCGAGGGCGAGGGCGATGCCACCTACGGCAAGCTGACC
CTGAAGCTGATCTGCACCACCGGCAAGCTGCCCGTGCCCTGGCCCACCCTCGTGACCACCCTGGGCTACG
GCCTGCAGTGCTTCGCCCGCTACCCCGACCACATGAAGCAGCACGACTTCTTCAAGTCCGCCATGCCCGA
AGGCTACGTCCAGGAGCGCACCATCTTCTTCAAGGACGACGGCAACTACAAGACCCGCGCCGAGGTGAAG
TTCGAGGGCGACACCCTGGTGAACCGCATCGAGCTGAAGGGCATCGACTTCAAGGAGGACGGCAACATCC
TGGGGCACAAGCTGGAGTACAACTACAACAGCCACAACGTCTATATCACCGCCGACAAGCAGAAGAACGG
CATCAAGGCCAACTTCAAGATCCGCCACAACATCGAGGACGGCGGCGTGCAGCTCGCCGACCACTACCAG
CAGAACACCCCCATCGGCGACGGCCCCGTGCTGCTGCCCGACAACCACTACCTGAGCTACCAGTCCAAAC
TGAGCAAAGACCCCAACGAGAAGCGCGATCACATGGTCCTGCTGGAGTTCGTGACCGCCGCCGGGATCAC
TCTCGGCATGGACGAGCTGTACAAGGGCAGTTCAGGATCATCCGGTGAAAGCGTTGATGATAAGGTCAGA
CAGAAGGAAATGAGAAAGGGAATCGATCTCGCAACAACACTCGAAAGAATAGAAAAGAACTTTGTGATTA
CTGACCCTAGGCTCCCCGATAATCCCATAATCTTCGCTTCAGACAGTTTCCTGGAGCTGACAGAGTATAG
CCGGGAAGAGATCCTGGGTAGAAATTGCAGATTCCTGCAGGGACCCGAGACAGACCTGACCACCGTGAAG
AAGATTCGCAATGCTATCGATAATCAAACCGAGGTTACCGTGCAACTGATAAACTACACTAAAAGCGGCA
AGAAGTTCTGGAACATTTTCCACCTGCAGCCTATGCGGGACCAGAAGGGTGAGGTCCAATATTTCATCGG
GGTGCAGCTGGATGGCAGCAAGCACGTTGAGCCCGTGCGGCCCGGATAAAAGCTTGATCCGGCTGCTAAC
AAAGCGGATCCGAGCTCGGTACCAAGCTTAAGTTTAAACCGCTGATCAGCCTCGACTGTGCCTTCTAGTT
GCCAGCCATCTGTTGTTTGCCCCTCCCCCGTGCCTTCCTTGACCCTGGAAGGTGCCACTCCCACTGTCCT
TTCCTAATAAAATGAGGAAATTGCATCGCATTGTCTGAGTAGGTGTCATTCTATTCTGGGGGGTGGGGTG
GGGCAGGACAGCAAGGGGGAGGATTGGGAAGACAATAGCAGGCATGCTGGGGATGCGGTGGGCTCTATGG
CTTCTGAGGCGGAAAGAACCAGCTGGGGCTCTAGGGGGTATCCCC
[124 nt withheld, positions 2426-2549]
C
[91 nt withheld, positions 2551-2641]
A
[49 nt withheld, positions 2643-2691]
CCTTTGACGTTGGAGTCCACGTTCTTT
[37 nt withheld, positions 2719-2755]
ACCCTATCTCGGTCTATTCTTTTGATTTATAAGGGATTTTGCCGATTTCGGCCTATTGGTTAAAAAATGA
GCTGATTTAACAAAAATTTAACGCGAATTAATTCTGTGGAATGTGTGTCAGTTAGGGTGTGGAAAGTCCC
CAGGCTCCCCAGCAGGCAGAAGTATGCAAAGCATGCATCTCAATTAGTCAGCAACCAGGTGTGGAAAGTC
CCCAGGCTCCCCAGCAGGCAGAAGTATGCAAAGCATGCATCTCAATTAGTCAGCAACCATAGTCCCGCCC
CTAACTCCGCCCATCCCGCCCCTAACTCCGCCCAGTTCCGCCCATTCTCCGCCCCATGGCTGACTAATTT
TTTTTATTTATGCAGAGGCCGAGGCCGCCTCTGCCTCTGAGCTATTCCAGAAGTAGTGAGGAGGCTTTTT
TGGAGGCCTAGGCTTTTGCAAAAAGCTCCCGGGAGCTTGTATATCCATTTTCGGATCTGATCAAGAGACA
GGATGAGGATCGTTTCGCATGATTGAACAAGATGGATTGCACGCAGGTTCTCCGGCCGCTTGGGTGGAGA
GGCTATTCGGCTATGACTGGGCACAACAGACAATCGGCTGCTCTGATGCCGCCGTGTTCCGGCTGTCAGC
GCAGGGGCGCCCGGTTCTTTTTGTCAAGACCGACCTGTCCGGTGCCCTGAATGAACTGCAGGACGAGGCA
GCGCGGCTATCGTGGCTGGCCACGACGGGCGTTCCTTGCGCAGCTGTGCTCGACGTTGTCACTGAAGCGG
GAAGGGACTGGCTGCTATTGGGCGAAGTGCCGGGGCAGGATCTCCTGTCATCTCACCTTGCTCCTGCCGA
GAAAGTATCCATCATGGCTGATGCAATGCGGCGGCTGCATACGCTTGATCCGGCTACCTGCCCATTCGAC
CACCAAGCGAAACATCGCATCGAGCGAGCACGTACTCGGATGGAAGCCGGTCTTGTCGATCAGGATGATC
TGGACGAAGAGCATCAGGGGCTCGCGCCAGCCGAACTGTTCGCCAGGCTCAAGGCGCGCATGCCCGACGG
CGAGGATCTCGTCGTGACCCATGGCGATGCCTGCTTGCCGAATATCATGGTGGAAAATGGCCGCTTTTCT
GGATTCATCGACTGTGGCCGGCTGGGTGTGGCGGACCGCTATCAGGACATAGCGTTGGCTACCCGTGATA
TTGCTGAAGAGCTTGGCGGCGAATGGGCTGACCGCTTCCTCGTGCTTTACGGTATCGCCGCTCCCGATTC
GCAGCGCATCGCCTTCTATCGCCTTCTTGACGAGTTCTTCTGAGCGGGACTCTGGGGTTCGAAATGACCG
ACCAAGCGACGCCCAACCTGCCATCACGAGATTTCGATTCCACCGCCGCCTTCTATGAAAGGTTGGGCTT
CGGAATCGTTTTCCGGGACGCCGGCTGGATGATCCTCCAGCGCGGGGATCTCATGCTGGAGTTCTTCGCC
CACCCCAACTTGTTTATTGCAGCTTATAATGGTTACAAATAAAGCAATAGCATCACAAATTTCACAAATA
AAGCATTTTTTTCACTGCATTCTAGTTGTGGTTTGTCCAAACTCATCAATGTATCTTATCATGTCTGTAT
ACCGTCGACCTCTAGCTAGAGCTTGGCGTAATCATGGTCATAGCTGTTTCCTGTGTGAAATTGTTATCCG
CTCACAATTCCACACAACATACGAGCCGGAAGCATAAAGTGTAAAGCCTGGGGTGCCTAATGAGTGAGCT
AACTCACATTAATTGCGTTGCGCTCACTGCCCGCTTTCCAGTCGGGAAACCTGTCGTGCCAGCTGCATTA
ATGAATCGGCCAACGCGCGGGGAGAGGCGGTTTGCGTATTGGGCGCTCTTCCGCTTCCTCGCTCACTGAC
TCGCTGCGCTCGGTCGTTCGGCTGCGGCGAGCGGTATCAGCTCACTCAAAGGCGGTAATACGGTTATCCA
CAGAATCAGGGGATAACGCAGGAAAGAACATGTGAGCAAAAGGCCAGCAAAAGGCCAGGAACCGTAAAAA
GGCCGCGTTGCTGGCGTTTTTCCATAGGCTCCGCCCCCCTGACGAGCATCACAAAAATCGACGCTCAAGT
CAGAGGTGGCGAAACCCGACAGGACTATAAAGATACCAGGCGTTTCCCCCTGGAAGCTCCCTCGTGCGCT
CTCCTGTTCCGACCCTGCCGCTTACCGGATACCTGTCCGCCTTTCTCCCTTCGGGAAGCGTGGCGCTTTC
TCATAGCTCACGCTGTAGGTATCTCAGTTCGGTGTAGGTCGTTCGCTCCAAGCTGGGCTGTGTGCACGAA
CCCCCCGTTCAGCCCGACCGCTGCGCCTTATCCGGTAACTATCGTCTTGAGTCCAACCCGGTAAGACACG
ACTTATCGCCACTGGCAGCAGCCACTGGTAACAGGATTAGCAGAGCGAGGTATGTAGGCGGTGCTACAGA
GTTCTTGAAGTGGTGGCCTAACTACGGCTACACTAGAAGAACAGTATTTGGTATCTGCGCTCTGCTGAAG
CCAGTTACCTTCGGAAAAAGAGTTGGTAGCTCTTGATCCGGCAAACAAACCACCGCTGGTAGCGGTTTTT
TTGTTTGCAAGCAGCAGATTACGCGCAGAAAAAAAGGATCTCAAGAAGATCCTTTGATCTTTTCTACGGG
GTCTGACGCTCAGTGGAACGAAAACTCACGTTAAGGGATTTTGGTCATGAGATTATCAAAAAGGATCTTC
ACCTAGATCCTTTTAAATTAAAAATGAAGTTTTAAATCAATCTAAAGTATATATGAGTAAACTTGGTCTG
ACAGTTACCAATGCTTAATCAGTGAGGCACCTATCTCAGCGATCTGTCTATTTCGTTCATCCATAGTTGC
CTGACTCCCCGTCGTGTAGATAACTACGATACGGGAGGGCTTACCATCTGGCCCCAGTGCTGCAATGATA
CCGCGAGACCCACGCTCACCGGCTCCAGATTTATCAGCAATAAACCAGCCAGCCGGAAGGGCCGAGCGCA
GAAGTGGTCCTGCAACTTTATCCGCCTCCATCCAGTCTATTAATTGTTGCCGGGAAGCTAGAGTAAGTAG
TTCGCCAGTTAATAGTTTGCGCAACGTTGTTGCCATTGCTACAGGCATCGTGGTGTCACGCTCGTCGTTT
GGTATGGCTTCATTCAGCTCCGGTTCCCAACGATCAAGGCGAGTTACATGATCCCCCATGTTGTGCAAAA
AAGCGGTTAGCTCCTTCGGTCCTCCGATCGTTGTCAGAAGTAAGTTGGCCGCAGTGTTATCACTCATGGT
TATGGCAGCACTGCATAATTCTCTTACTGTCATGCCATCCGTAAGATGCTTTTCTGTGACTGGTGAGTAC
TCAACCAAGTCATTCTGAGAATAGTGTATGCGGCGACCGAGTTGCTCTTGCCCGGCGTCAATACGGGATA
ATACCGCGCCACATAGCAGAACTTTAAAAGTGCTCATCATTGGAAAACGTTCTTCGGGGCGAAAACTCTC
AAGGATCTTACCGCTGTTGAGATCCAGTTCGATGTAACCCACTCGTGCACCCAACTGATCTTCAGCATCT
TTTACTTTCACCAGCGTTTCTGGGTGAGCAAAAACAGGAAGGCAAAATGCCGCAAAAAAGGGAATAAGGG
CGACACGGAAATGTTGAATACTCATACTCTTCCTTTTTCAATATTATTGAAGCATTTATCAGGGTTATTG
TCTCATGAGCGGATACATATTTGAATGTATTTAGAAAAATAAACAAATAGGGGTTCCGCGCACATTTCCC
CGAAAAGTGCCACCTGACGTC
Features (pLannotate 1.2.2; 21 found; start..end, strand, type, name):
     28..80      -  misc_feature   bom (fragment): basis of mobility region from pBR322
    235..614     +  enhancer       CMV enhancer: human cytomegalovirus immediate early enhancer
    615..818     +  promoter       CMV promoter: human cytomegalovirus (CMV) immediate early promoter
    814..847     +  LTR            5' LTR (truncated) (fragment): truncated 5' long terminal repeat (LTR) from HIV-1
    863..881     +  promoter       T7 promoter: promoter for bacteriophage T7 RNA polymerase
    919..1635    +  CDS            mVenus: mVenus is a basic (constitutively fluorescent) yellow fluorescent protein published in 2006, derived from Aequorea victoria. It is reported to be a rapidly-maturing monomer with moderate acid sensitivity.
   1729..2058    +  CDS            SH3: SH3 is a basic (constitutively fluorescent) cyan fluorescent protein published in 2019, derived from Arabidopsis thaliana. It requires the cofactor flavin for fluorescence.
   2156..2380    +  polyA_signal   bGH poly(A) signal: bovine growth hormone polyadenylation signal
   2384..2405    +  promoter       SV40 promoter (fragment): SV40 enhancer and early promoter
   2426..2854    +  rep_origin     f1 ori (sequence partly withheld): f1 bacteriophage origin of replication; arrow indicates direction of (+) strand synthesis
   2868..3197    +  promoter       SV40 promoter: SV40 enhancer and early promoter
   3264..4055    +  CDS            neo: KKA2_KLEPN - Also known as kan, nptII. Experimental evidence at protein level: Swiss-Prot protein existence level 1. Resistance to kanamycin, neomycin, paromomycin, ribostamycin, butirosin and gentamicin B. From Klebsiella pneumoniae.
   4079..4237    +  CDS            ble (fragment): BLE_KLEPN - Experimental evidence at protein level: Swiss-Prot protein existence level 1. Binding protein with a strong affinity to the bleomycin family of antibiotics. Binds to CL990; an antimitotic-antibiotic compound. From Klebsiella pneumoniae.
   4232..4353    +  polyA_signal   SV40 poly(A) signal: SV40 polyadenylation signal
   4426..4442    -  protein_bind   lac operator: The lac repressor binds to the lac operator to inhibit transcription in E. coli. This inhibition can be relieved by adding lactose or isopropyl-β-D-thiogalactopyranoside (IPTG). lac repressor encoded by lacI
   4450..4480    -  promoter       lac promoter: promoter for the E. coli lac operon
   4495..4516    -  protein_bind   CAP binding site: CAP binding activates transcription in the presence of cAMP. E. coli catabolite activator protein
   4529..4621    -  CDS            lacI (fragment): lac repressor; lacI; The lac repressor binds to the lac operator to inhibit transcription in E. coli. This inhibition can be relieved by adding lactose or isopropyl-β-D-thiogalactopyranoside (IPTG).
   4804..5389    -  rep_origin     ori: high-copy-number ColE1/pMB1/pBR322/pUC origin of replication
   5560..6420    -  CDS            AmpR: β-lactamase; bla; confers resistance to ampicillin, carbenicillin, and related antibiotics
   6421..6525    -  promoter       AmpR promoter: bla
