[The description below was written by a language model from this plasmid's Addgene catalogue record and pLannotate feature annotations shown in this document.]
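Description:
mV-AtPH1-LOV2_229 is a mammalian expression plasmid built on the pcDNA3.1(-) backbone that produces a fusion of the yellow fluorescent protein mVenus to the LOV2 domain of Arabidopsis thaliana phototropin 1. In the 6.6 kb sequence record, the human cytomegalovirus immediate-early enhancer and promoter drive the open reading frame. A T7 promoter sits just upstream of the coding region, and the bovine growth hormone polyadenylation signal terminates the transcript. mVenus is encoded first, followed after a short spacer by a roughly 330 bp segment. The automated annotation labels this segment "SH3", an Arabidopsis-derived, flavin-dependent fluorescent protein. This match is consistent with the segment being the flavin-binding LOV2 domain named in the catalogue entry, so the label should be read as a homology hit rather than as a separate reporter.

The remaining features are typical of the backbone. A high-copy ColE1/pUC-type origin and a β-lactamase gene with its own promoter allow propagation in E. coli under ampicillin selection, and an f1 origin permits single-stranded DNA production. An SV40 early promoter drives a neomycin phosphotransferase gene ending in an SV40 poly(A) signal, which provides a marker for selecting stably transfected mammalian cells. Small fragments annotated as an HIV-1 LTR, ble, lacI, lac promoter/operator and bom appear to be partial matches or backbone remnants rather than functional parts.

The plasmid was deposited with work on light-activated engineered receptor tyrosine kinases, in which LOV domains act as blue-light-sensing modules. The record gives its purpose only as expression of the mVenus-tagged LOV2 domain, and the fluorescent tag would allow expression of the domain to be monitored in cells. The record does not explain the "229" suffix.
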