Addgene plasmid #58688: mV-AtPH1-LOV2_229
Purpose: Expresses mVenus-fusion protein of AtPH1-LOV2 domain (Arabidopsis thaliana Phototropin 1)
Depositing lab: Harald Janovjak. Depositing organization: Institute of Science and Technology Austria (I.S.T. Austria). Publication: Spatio-temporally precise activation of engineered receptor tyrosine kinases by light. Grusch M, Schelch K, Riedler R, Reichhart E, Differ C, Berger W, Ingles-Prieto A, Janovjak H. EMBO J. 2014 Jul 1. pii: e201387695. 10.15252/embj.201387695 PubMed 24986882.
Backbone
  Vector backbone: pcDNA3.1-
  Vector type: Mammalian Expression
Growth in bacteria
  Bacterial resistance: Ampicillin, 100 μg/mL
  Growth temperature: 37°C
  Growth strain: XL10 Gold
  Copy number: Unknown
Gene/Insert
  Gene/Insert name: mV-AtPH1-LOV2
Terms and licenses: Academic/Nonprofit Terms; Industry Terms: Not Available to Industry
How to cite: mV-AtPH1-LOV2_229 was a gift from Harald Janovjak (Addgene plasmid # 58688 ; http://n2t.net/addgene:58688 ; RRID:Addgene_58688)
