>Addgene plasmid #58688 | mV-AtPH1-LOV2_229 | addgene partial sequence | sequence record 93690 | CMV-F 5'-CGCAAATGGGCGGTAGGCGTG-3'
CTCTCTGGCTAACTAGAGAACCCACTGCTTACTGGCTTATCGAAATTAATACGACTCACTATAGGGAGAC
CCAAGCTGGCTAGCGGCGCCGGTACCGGTAGCATGGTGAGCAAGGGCGAGGAGCTGTTCACCGGGGTGGT
GCCCATCCTGGTCGAGCTGGACGGCGACGTAAACGGCCACAAGTTCAGCGTGTCCGGCGAGGGCGAGGGC
GATGCCACCTACGGCAAGCTGACCCTGAAGCTGATCTGCACCACCGGCAAGCTGCCCGTGCCCTGGCCCA
CCCTCGTGACCACCCTGGGCTACGGCCTGCAGTGCTTCGCCCGCTACCCCGACCACATGAAGCAGCACGA
CTTCTTCAAGTCCGCCATGCCCGAAGGCTACGTCCAGGAGCGCACCATCTTCTTCAAGGACGACGGCAAC
TACAAGACCCGCGCCGAGGTGAAGTTCGAGGGCGACACCCTGGTGAACCGCATCGAGCTGAAGGGCATCG
ACTTCAAGGAGGACGGCAACATCCTGGGGCACAAGCTGGAGTACAACTACAACAGCCACAACGTCTATAT
CACCGCCGACAAGCAGAAGAACGGCATCAAGGCCAACTTCAAGATCCGCCACAACATCGAGGACGGCGGC
GTGCAGCTCGCCGACCACTACCAGCAGAACACCCCCATCGGCGACGGCCCCGTGCTGCTGCCCGACAACC
ACTACCTGAGCTACCAGTCCAAACTGAGCAAAGACCCCAACGAGAAGCGCGATCACATGGTCCTGCTGGA
GTTCGTGACCGCCGCCGGGATCACTCTCGGCATGGACGAGCTGTACAAGGGCAGTTCAGGATCATCCGGT
GAAAGCGTTGATGATAAGGTCAGACAGAAGG
