>Addgene plasmid #58688 | mV-AtPH1-LOV2_229 | addgene partial sequence | sequence record 93700 | BGH-rev 5'-TAGAAGGCACAGTCGAGG-3'
GAGCTCGGATCCGCTTTGTTAGCAGCCGGATCAAGCTTTTATCCGGGCCGCACGGGCTCAACGTGCTTGC
TGCCATCCAGCTGCACCCCGATGAAATATTGGACCTCACCCTTCTGGTCCCGCATAGGCTGCAGGTGGAA
AATGTTCCAGAACTTCTTGCCGCTTTTAGTGTAGTTTATCAGTTGCACGGTAACCTCGGTTTGATTATCG
ATAGCATTGCGAATCTTCTTCACGGTGGTCAGGTCTGTCTCGGGTCCCTGCAGGAATCTGCAATTTCTAC
CCAGGATCTCTTCCCGGCTATACTCTGTCAGCTCCAGGAAACTGTCTGAAGCGAAGATTATGGGATTATC
GGGGAGCCTAGGGTCAGTAATCACAAAGTTCTTTTCTATTCTTTCGAGTGTTGTTGCGAGATCGATTCCC
TTTCTCATTTCCTTCTGTCTGACCTTATCATCAACGCTTTCACCGGATGATCCTGAACTGCCCTTGTACA
GCTCGTCCATGCCGAGAGTGATCCCGGCGGCGGTCACGAACTCCAGCAGGACCATGTGATCGCGCTTCTC
GTTGGGGTCTTTGCTCAGTTTGGACTGGTAGCTCAGGTAGTGGTTGTCGGGCAGCAGCACGGGGCCGTCG
CCGATGGGGGTGTTCTGCTGGTAGTGGTCGGCGAGCTGCACGCCGCCGTCCTCGATGTTGTGGCGGATCT
TGAAGTTGGCCTTGATGCCGTTCTTCTGCTTGTCGGCGGTGATATAGACGTTGTGGCTGTTGTAGTTGTA
CTCCAGCTTGTGCCCCAGGATGTTGCCGTCCTCCTTGAAGTCGATGCCCTTCAGCTCGATGCGGTTCACC
AGGGTGTCGCCCTCGAACTTCACCTCGGCGCGGGTCTTGTAGTTGCCGTCGTCCTTGAAGAAGATGGTGC
GCTCCTGGACGTAGCCTTCGG
